>Addgene plasmid #9019 | 1272 pBabe puroL Myr HA Akt3 | addgene partial sequence | sequence record 17596 | 9019 with pBABE 5'
GCTTCCACCACCATGGGGAGCAGCAAGAGCAAGCCCAAGGACCCCAGCCAGCGCGCCTACGCCTACGACG
TGCCCGACTACGCCTCCCTCGGATCTATGAGCGATGTTACCATTGTGAAAGAAGGTTGGGTTCAGAAGAG
GGGAGAATATATAAAAAACTGGAGGCCAAGATACTTCCTTTTGAAGACAGATGGCTCATTCATAGGATAT
AAAGAGAAACCTCAAGATGTGGATTTACCTTATCCCCTCAACAACTTTTCAGTGGCAAAATGCCAGTTAA
TGAAAACAGAACGACCAAAGCCAAACACATTTATAATCAGATGTCTCCAGTGGACTACTGTTATAGAGAG
AACATTTCATGTAGATACTCCAGAGGAAAGGGAAGAATGGACAGAAGCTATCCAGGCTGT
