>Addgene plasmid #9019 | 1272 pBabe puroL Myr HA Akt3 | addgene partial sequence | sequence record 101977 | pBABE3 5'-ACCCTAACTGACACACATTCC-3'
CGGCCGCCTCTCATTGTCCATGCAGTCCATACCATCCTCATCATATTTTTCAGGTGGTGTTATTGTAATA
GTCTGAGCTGTAAATTCTTCATCAAAATATCTAGTATCTGTCTCAGATGTTACTTGAGGTTTAAAAGGAG
GTACAAGCTTTTTATCATATACATCTTGCCAGTTTACTCCAGAGAAGAAACTGTGTCTCATAATTTCTTT
TGCATCATCTGGTCCTCCACCAAGGCGTTTATTTGGATCCTTTATCAAGAGCCCTGAAAGCAATGATTTT
GCATCTGAAGAGAGTGTTCGAGGAAATTTAATGTCTTCCATTAATATTAATTCAAAAAGTTTCTCATGGT
CCTGGTTGTAGAAAGGTAACCTCCCACACATCATTTCATACATGACAACCCCTAGGCCCCACCAGTCTAC
TGCTCGGCCATAGTCATTATCTTCTAACACCTCTGGTGCCAGATATTCTGGAGTGCCACAGAATGTCTTC
ATGGTGGCTGCATCTGTGATCCCTTCTTTGCAAAGTCCAAAATCTGTAATTTTTATGTGGCCATCTTTGT
CCAGCATTAGATTCTCCAACTTGAGATCACGGTACACAATCTTTCCGGAATGTAGATAGTCCAAGGCAGA
GACAATTTCTGCACCATAGAAACGTGTGCGGTCCTCAGAGAACACCCGCTCTCTCGACAAATGGAAAAAC
AGCTCGCCCCCATTAACATATTCCATCACA
