[The description below was written by a language model from this plasmid's Addgene catalogue record.]
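Description:
1272 pBabe puroL Myr HA Akt3 is a retroviral mammalian expression plasmid built on the pBabe puro L backbone (about 5.2 kb without insert). It is maintained in E. coli as a high-copy plasmid under ampicillin selection, and it carries a puromycin resistance marker for selecting transduced or transfected mammalian cells. No feature table accompanies the record, so the promoters, origin of replication and viral elements are not itemised. In pBabe-type vectors generally, the insert lies between Moloney murine leukaemia virus-derived long terminal repeats alongside a packaging signal. This lets the transcript be packaged into retroviral particles in a suitable packaging cell line and integrated stably into target cells.

The payload is a roughly 1.5 kb human AKT3 (PKB-gamma) coding sequence. It was inserted by restriction cloning, with a fused BamHI/BglII junction at the 5′ end that destroyed the sites and an intact EcoRI site at the 3′ end. The backbone supplies two N-terminal elements, a myristoylation signal and an HA epitope tag. A myristoylation signal directs lipid modification that anchors the fusion protein to membranes, which for Akt kinases is a standard way to produce constitutive, growth-factor-independent activation. The record does not state the intended use, but the design suits stable expression of membrane-targeted Akt3 for studying PI3K/Akt signalling. The depositor notes that the HA tag has a single-residue substitution (alanine in place of the first proline of the canonical epitope), so not all anti-HA antibodies will recognise it and antibody choice matters for detection.
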