Addgene plasmid #9019: 1272 pBabe puroL Myr HA Akt3
Depositing lab: William Sellers. Depositing organization: Dana-Farber Cancer Institute.
Backbone
  Vector backbone: pBabe puro L
  Backbone size w/o insert (bp): 5200
  Vector type: Mammalian Expression, Retroviral
  Selectable markers: Puromycin
Growth in bacteria
  Bacterial resistance: Ampicillin, 100 μg/mL
  Growth temperature: 37°C
  Growth strain: DH5alpha
  Copy number: High Copy
Gene/Insert
  Gene/Insert name: Akt3
  Species: H. sapiens (human)
  Insert size (bp): 1500
  Entrez Gene: AKT3 (a.k.a. MPPH, MPPH2, PKB-GAMMA, PKBG, PRKBG, RAC-PK-gamma, RAC-gamma, STK-2)
  Tag / fusion protein: Myr (N terminal on backbone); HA (N terminal on backbone)
  Cloning method: Restriction Enzyme; 5′ cloning site BamHI/BglII (destroyed during cloning); 3′ cloning site EcoRI (not destroyed)
  Sequencing primers: 5′ pBabe5
Terms and licenses: Academic/Nonprofit Terms; Industry Terms: Not Available to Industry
Depositor comments: The sequence of the HA tag in this plasmid is YAYDVPDYA instead of YPYDVPDYA. Not all HA antibodies will recognize this sequence. Cell Signaling Technology's HA antibody #2367 will work.
How to cite: 1272 pBabe puroL Myr HA Akt3 was a gift from William Sellers (Addgene plasmid # 9019 ; http://n2t.net/addgene:9019 ; RRID:Addgene_9019)
